Addgene plasmid #175150: pLV Tmbim6-V5
Purpose: Lentiviral expression of mouse Tmbim6-V5
Depositing lab: Larry Gerace. Depositing organization: Scripps California (The Scripps Research Institute). Publication: Comparative membrane proteomics reveals diverse cell regulators concentrated at the nuclear envelope. Cheng LC, Zhang X, Baboo S, Nguyen JA, Martinez-Bartolome S, Loose E, Diedrich J, Yates JR 3rd, Gerace L. Life Sci Alliance. 2023 Jul 11;6(9):e202301998. doi: 10.26508/lsa.202301998. Print 2023 Sep. PubMed 37433644.
Backbone
  Vector backbone: pLV-EF1a-IRES-Puro
  Backbone manufacturer: Tobias Meyer (Addgene plasmid # 85132)
  Vector type: Mammalian Expression, Lentiviral
Growth in bacteria
  Bacterial resistance: Ampicillin, 100 μg/mL
  Growth temperature: 30°C
  Growth strain: NEB Stable
  Copy number: High Copy
Gene/Insert
  Gene/Insert name: Tmbim6 (alt name: Tegt)
  Species: M. musculus (mouse)
  Entrez Gene: Tmbim6 (a.k.a. 5031406P05Rik, Bi1, Tegt)
  Tag / fusion protein: V5 (C terminal on insert)
  Cloning method: Gibson Cloning
Terms and licenses: Academic/Nonprofit Terms; Industry Terms: Not Available to Industry
How to cite: pLV Tmbim6-V5 was a gift from Larry Gerace (Addgene plasmid # 175150 ; http://n2t.net/addgene:175150 ; RRID:Addgene_175150)
