[The description below was written by a language model from this plasmid's Addgene catalogue record and pLannotate feature annotations shown in this document.]
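Description:
pLV Tmbim6-V5 is an HIV-1-based lentiviral transfer plasmid for mammalian expression of mouse Tmbim6 (also called Tegt or Bi1) carrying a C-terminal V5 epitope tag. It was built by Gibson cloning into the pLV-EF1a-IRES-Puro backbone. In bacteria it is maintained through a high-copy ColE1/pUC-type origin and selected with ampicillin via the β-lactamase gene. Remnants of lac regulatory sequence and an SV40 polyadenylation signal lie in the plasmid backbone outside the viral region.

The viral portion is bounded by two HIV-1 LTRs, both annotated as truncated, each preceded by a stretch annotated as a nef fragment. The record does not state whether the vector is self-inactivating. Downstream of the first LTR are the Ψ packaging signal with an adjoining gag fragment, the Rev response element for Rev-dependent nuclear export of the genomic RNA, and the cPPT/CTS, which aids nuclear import of the reverse-transcribed genome. The expression cassette is driven by the human EF-1α core promoter with its intron A, giving strong constitutive transcription in many cell types. A single bicistronic transcript encodes Tmbim6-V5 followed by an EMCV IRES and the puromycin N-acetyltransferase gene, so puromycin-resistant transduced cells should also express the tagged protein. A WPRE follows to enhance transcript stability and expression.

Tmbim6 is annotated as an apoptosis suppressor that modulates ER calcium handling, unfolded protein response signalling and autophagy. The V5 tag allows antibody-based detection of the protein, and the associated publication concerns membrane proteins concentrated at the nuclear envelope, which is consistent with use in localisation studies.
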