Features (pLannotate 1.2.2; 24 found; start..end, strand, type, name):
    377..634     +  LTR            5' LTR (truncated): truncated 5' long terminal repeat (LTR) from HIV-1
    681..806     +  misc_feature   HIV-1 Ψ: packaging signal of human immunodeficiency virus type 1
    790..1128    +  CDS            HIV-1 gag (fragment): gag protein from human immunodeficiency virus 1; gag
   1303..1536    +  misc_feature   RRE: The Rev response element (RRE) of HIV-1 allows for Rev-dependent mRNA export from the nucleus to the cytoplasm.
   1913..2013    +  CDS            Rev (fragment): human immunodeficiency virus 1 (HIV-1) Rev protein; rev; enhances nuclear export of unspliced and incompletely spliced viral mRNAs
   2028..2143    +  misc_feature   cPPT/CTS: central polypurine tract and central termination sequence of HIV-1 (lacking the first T)
   2221..2432    +  promoter       EF-1α core promoter: core promoter for human elongation factor EF-1α
   2433..3371    +  intron         EF-1α intron A: intron upstream of the start codon of human EF-1α
   3408..4103    +  CDS            Tmbim6: BI1_MOUSE - Also known as Tegt. Experimental evidence at protein level: Swiss-Prot protein existence level 1. Suppressor of apoptosis (By similarity). Modulates unfolded protein response signaling (By similarity). Modulates ER calcium homeostasis by acting as a calcium-leak channel (By similarity). Negatively regulates autophagy and autophagosome formation, especially during periods of nutrient deprivation, and reduces cell survival during starvation (PubMed:21926971). From Mus musculus (Mouse).
   4146..4187    +  CDS            V5 tag: epitope tag from simian virus 5
   4312..4873    +  misc_feature   IRES: internal ribosome entry site (IRES) of the encephalomyocarditis virus (EMCV)
   4876..5475    +  CDS            PuroR: puromycin N-acetyltransferase; pac from Streptomyces alboniger; confers resistance to puromycin
   5499..6087    +  misc_feature   WPRE: woodchuck hepatitis virus posttranscriptional regulatory element
   6104..6622    +  CDS            nef (fragment): NEF_HV1BR - Experimental evidence at protein level: Swiss-Prot protein existence level 1. Extracellular Nef protein targets CD4(+) T-lymphocytes for apoptosis by interacting with CXCR4 surface receptors (PubMed:14990729). From Human immunodeficiency virus type 1 group M subtype B (isolate BRU/LAI) (HIV-1).
   6670..6927    +  LTR            5' LTR (truncated): truncated 5' long terminal repeat (LTR) from HIV-1
   7079..7095    -  protein_bind   lac operator: The lac repressor binds to the lac operator to inhibit transcription in E. coli. This inhibition can be relieved by adding lactose or isopropyl-β-D-thiogalactopyranoside (IPTG). lac repressor encoded by lacI
   7103..7133    -  promoter       lac promoter: promoter for the E. coli lac operon
   7148..7169    -  protein_bind   CAP binding site: CAP binding activates transcription in the presence of cAMP. E. coli catabolite activator protein
   7182..7274    -  CDS            lacI (fragment): lac repressor; lacI; The lac repressor binds to the lac operator to inhibit transcription in E. coli. This inhibition can be relieved by adding lactose or isopropyl-β-D-thiogalactopyranoside (IPTG).
   7457..8045    -  rep_origin     ori: high-copy-number ColE1/pMB1/pBR322/pUC origin of replication
   8216..9076    -  CDS            AmpR: β-lactamase; bla; confers resistance to ampicillin, carbenicillin, and related antibiotics
   9077..9181    -  promoter       AmpR promoter: bla
   9229..9363    +  polyA_signal   SV40 poly(A) signal: SV40 polyadenylation signal
   9530..329     +  CDS            nef (fragment) (across the origin): NEF_HV1BR - Experimental evidence at protein level: Swiss-Prot protein existence level 1. Extracellular Nef protein targets CD4(+) T-lymphocytes for apoptosis by interacting with CXCR4 surface receptors (PubMed:14990729). From Human immunodeficiency virus type 1 group M subtype B (isolate BRU/LAI) (HIV-1).
>Addgene plasmid #175150 | pLV Tmbim6-V5 | addgene full sequence | sequence record 352138 | Addgene NGS Result
TGGAAGGGCTAATTCACTCCCAAAGAAGACAAGATATCCTTGATCTGTGGATCTACCACACACAAGGCTA
CTTCCCTGATTAGCAGAACTACACACCAGGGCCAGGGGTCAGATATCCACTGACCTTTGGATGGTGCTAC
AAGCTAGTACCAGTTGAGCCAGATAAGGTAGAAGAGGCCAATAAAGGAGAGAACACCAGCTTGTTACACC
CTGTGAGCCTGCATGGGATGGATGACCCGGAGAGAGAAGTGTTAGAGTGGAGGTTTGACAGCCGCCTAGC
ATTTCATCACGTGGCCCGAGAGCTGCATCCGGAGTACTTCAAGAACTGCTGATATCGAGCTTGCTACAAG
GGACTTTCCGCTGGGGACTTTCCAGGGAGGCGTGGCCTGGGCGGGACTGGGGAGTGGCGAGCCCTCAGAT
CCTGCATATAAGCAGCTGCTTTTTGCCTGTACTGGGTCTCTCTGGTTAGACCAGATCTGAGCCTGGGAGC
TCTCTGGCTAACTAGGGAACCCACTGCTTAAGCCTCAATAAAGCTTGCCTTGAGTGCTTCAAGTAGTGTG
TGCCCGTCTGTTGTGTGACTCTGGTAACTAGAGATCCCTCAGACCCTTTTAGTCAGTGTGGAAAATCTCT
AGCAGTGGCGCCCGAACAGGGACTTGAAAGCGAAAGGGAAACCAGAGGAGCTCTCTCGACGCAGGACTCG
GCTTGCTGAAGCGCGCACGGCAAGAGGCGAGGGGCGGCGACTGGTGAGTACGCCAAAAATTTTGACTAGC
GGAGGCTAGAAGGAGAGAGATGGGTGCGAGAGCGTCAGTATTAAGCGGGGGAGAATTAGATCGCGATGGG
AAAAAATTCGGTTAAGGCCAGGGGGAAAGAAAAAATATAAATTAAAACATATAGTATGGGCAAGCAGGGA
GCTAGAACGATTCGCAGTTAATCCTGGCCTGTTAGAAACATCAGAAGGCTGTAGACAAATACTGGGACAG
CTACAACCATCCCTTCAGACAGGATCAGAAGAACTTAGATCATTATATAATACAGTAGCAACCCTCTATT
GTGTGCATCAAAGGATAGAGATAAAAGACACCAAGGAAGCTTTAGACAAGATAGAGGAAGAGCAAAACAA
AAGTAAGACCACCGCACAGCAAGCGGCCGGCCGCTGATCTTCAGACCTGGAGGAGGAGATATGAGGGACA
ATTGGAGAAGTGAATTATATAAATATAAAGTAGTAAAAATTGAACCATTAGGAGTAGCACCCACCAAGGC
AAAGAGAAGAGTGGTGCAGAGAGAAAAAAGAGCAGTGGGAATAGGAGCTTTGTTCCTTGGGTTCTTGGGA
GCAGCAGGAAGCACTATGGGCGCAGCGTCAATGACGCTGACGGTACAGGCCAGACAATTATTGTCTGGTA
TAGTGCAGCAGCAGAACAATTTGCTGAGGGCTATTGAGGCGCAACAGCATCTGTTGCAACTCACAGTCTG
GGGCATCAAGCAGCTCCAGGCAAGAATCCTGGCTGTGGAAAGATACCTAAAGGATCAACAGCTCCTGGGG
ATTTGGGGTTGCTCTGGAAAACTCATTTGCACCACTGCTGTGCCTTGGAATGCTAGTTGGAGTAATAAAT
CTCTGGAACAGATTTGGAATCACACGACCTGGATGGAGTGGGACAGAGAAATTAACAATTACACAAGCTT
AATACACTCCTTAATTGAAGAATCGCAAAACCAGCAAGAAAAGAATGAACAAGAATTATTGGAATTAGAT
AAATGGGCAAGTTTGTGGAATTGGTTTAACATAACAAATTGGCTGTGGTATATAAAATTATTCATAATGA
TAGTAGGAGGCTTGGTAGGTTTAAGAATAGTTTTTGCTGTACTTTCTATAGTGAATAGAGTTAGGCAGGG
ATATTCACCATTATCGTTTCAGACCCACCTCCCAACCCCGAGGGGACCCGACAGGCCCGAAGGAATAGAA
GAAGAAGGTGGAGAGAGAGACAGAGACAGATCCATTCGATTAGTGAACGGATCTCGACGGTATCGCCTTT
AAAAGAAAAGGGGGGATTGGGGGGTACAGTGCAGGGGAAAGAATAGTAGACATAATAGCAACAGACATAC
AAACTAAAGAATTACAAAAACAAATTACAAAAATTCAAAATTTTCGGGTTTATTACAGGGACAGCAGAGA
TCCAGTTTATCGATGAGGCCCTTTCGTCTTCACTCGAGGTGCCCGTCAGTGGGCAGAGCGCACATCGCCC
ACAGTCCCCGAGAAGTTGGGGGGAGGGGTCGGCAATTGAACCGGTGCCTAGAGAAGGTGGCGCGGGGTAA
ACTGGGAAAGTGATGTCGTGTACTGGCTCCGCCTTTTTCCCGAGGGTGGGGGAGAACCGTATATAAGTGC
AGTAGTCGCCGTGAACGTTCTTTTTCGCAACGGGTTTGCCGCCAGAACACAGGTAAGTGCCGTGTGTGGT
TCCCGCGGGCCTGGCCTCTTTACGGGTTATGGCCCTTGCGTGCCTTGAATTACTTCCACCTGGCTGCAGT
ACGTGATTCTTGATCCCGAGCTTCGGGTTGGAAGTGGGTGGGAGAGTTCGAGGCCTTGCGCTTAAGGAGC
CCCTTCGCCTCGTGCTTGAGTTGAGGCCTGGCCTGGGCGCTGGGGCCGCCGCGTGCGAATCTGGTGGCAC
CTTCGCGCCTGTCTCGCTGCTTTCGATAAGTCTCTAGCCATTTAAAATTTTTGATGACCTGCTGCGACGC
TTTTTTTCTGGCAAGATAGTCTTGTAAATGCGGGCCAAGATCTGCACACTGGTATTTCGGTTTTTGGGGC
CGCGGGCGGCGACGGGGCCCGTGCGTCCCAGCGCACATGTTCGGCGAGGCGGGGCCTGCGAGCGCGGCCA
CCGAGAATCGGACGGGGGTAGTCTCAAGCTGGCCGGCCTGCTCTGGTGCCTGGCCTCGCGCCGCCGTGTA
TCGCCCCGCCCTGGGCGGCAAGGCTGGCCCGGTCGGCACCAGTTGCGTGAGCGGAAAGATGGCCGCTTCC
CGGCCCTGCTGCAGGGAGCTCAAAATGGAGGACGCGGCGCTCGGGAGAGCGGGCGGGTGAGTCACCCACA
CAAAGGAAAAGGGCCTTTCCGTCCTCAGCCGTCGCTTCATGTGACTCCACGGAGTACCGGGCGCCGTCCA
GGCACCTCGATTAGTTCTCGAGCTTTTGGAGTACGTCGTCTTTAGGTTGGGGGGAGGGGTTTTATGCGAT
GGAGTTTCCCCACACTGAGTGGGTGGAGACTGAAGTTAGGCCAGCTTGGCACTTGATGTAATTCTCCTTG
GAATTTGCCCTTTTTGAGTTTGGATCTTGGTTCATTCTCAAGCCTCAGACAGTGGTTCAAAGTTTTTTTC
TTCCATTTCAGGTGTCGTGAGGATCCGCCATCGGCCCGCCCGCCGCCATGAATATATTTGATCGGAAGAT
CAACTTTGATGCCCTCTTAAAATTTTCCCACATAACTCCCTCGACACAGCAGCACCTAAAGAAGGTCTAT
GCCAGTTTTGCACTATGTATGTTTGTGGCGGCAGCAGGGGCCTATGTCCATGTGGTCACACACTTCATCC
AGGCTGGCCTACTCTCCGCCCTGGGCTCCTTGGCCTTGATGATTTGGCTGATGGCAACACCTCACAGCCA
TGAGACCGAGCAAAAGAGACTGGGACTTCTCGCTGGCTTCGCCTTCCTCACAGGAGTCGGCCTGGGACCT
GCCCTGGAGCTGTGCATCGCTGTCAACCCCAGCATCCTCCCCACGGCCTTCATGGGCACGGCCATGATCT
TCACCTGCTTCAGCCTGAGCGCCCTGTATGCCCGGCGCCGGAGCTACCTGTTTTTAGGAGGTATCTTGAT
GTCAGCCATGAGCCTCATGCTCCTGTCCTCTCTGGGGAACCTTTTCTTTGGCTCCATTTGGCTGTTCCAG
GCAAACCTGTACCTGGGACTGCTGGTCATGTGTGGCTTTGTCCTCTTTGATACTCAGCTCATTATTGAGA
AGGCTGAACACGGAGATAAGGATTACATCTGGCACTGCGTTGACCTCTTCCTAGATTTCGTTACCCTCTT
CAGGAAGCTCATGTTGATCCTGGCCTTCAATGAGAAGGACAAGAAGAAAGAAAAGAAGGGTGGGCCGGGC
GGGGGTGGCGGGGGAGGTAAGCCTATCCCTAACCCTCTCCTCGGTCTCGATTCTACGTGAGTTTAAACTT
CGAAACGCGTGAATTCCTCGAGGGCGGCCGCTCTAGAGTCGACGGGCCGCGGTAACAATTGTTAACTAAC
TTAAGCTAGCAACGGTTTCCCTCTAGCGGGATCAATTCCGCCCCCCCCCCCTAACGTTACTGGCCGAAGC
CGCTTGGAATAAGGCCGGTGTGCGTTTGTCTATATGTTATTTTCCACCATATTGCCGTCTTTTGGCAATG
TGAGGGCCCGGAAACCTGGCCCTGTCTTCTTGACGAGCATTCCTAGGGGTCTTTCCCCTCTCGCCAAAGG
AATGCAAGGTCTGTTGAATGTCGTGAAGGAAGCAGTTCCTCTGGAAGCTTCTTGAAGACAAACAACGTCT
GTAGCGACCCTTTGCAGGCAGCGGAACCCCCCACCTGGCGACAGGTGCCTCTGCGGCCAAAAGCCACGTG
TATAAGATACACCTGCAAAGGCGGCACAACCCCAGTGCCACGTTGTGAGTTGGATAGTTGTGGAAAGAGT
CAAATGGCTCTCCTCAAGCGTATTCAACAAGGGGCTGAAGGATGCCCAGAAGGTACCCCATTGTATGGGA
TCTGATCTGGGGCCTCGGTGCACATGCTTTACATGTGTTTAGTCGAGGTTAAAAAAACGTCTAGGCCCCC
CGAACCACGGGGACGTGGTTTTCCTTTGAAAAACACGATAATACCATGACCGAGTACAAGCCCACGGTGC
GCCTCGCCACCCGCGACGACGTCCCCAGGGCCGTACGCACCCTCGCCGCCGCGTTCGCCGACTACCCCGC
CACGCGCCACACCGTCGATCCGGACCGCCACATCGAGCGGGTCACCGAGCTGCAAGAACTCTTCCTCACG
CGCGTCGGGCTCGACATCGGCAAGGTGTGGGTCGCGGACGACGGCGCCGCGGTGGCGGTCTGGACCACGC
CGGAGAGCGTCGAAGCGGGGGCGGTGTTCGCCGAGATCGGCCCGCGCATGGCCGAGTTGAGCGGTTCCCG
GCTGGCCGCGCAGCAACAGATGGAAGGCCTCCTGGCGCCGCACCGGCCCAAGGAGCCCGCGTGGTTCCTG
GCCACCGTCGGCGTCTCGCCCGACCACCAGGGCAAGGGTCTGGGCAGCGCCGTCGTGCTCCCCGGAGTGG
AGGCGGCCGAGCGCGCCGGGGTGCCCGCCTTCCTGGAGACCTCCGCGCCCCGCAACCTCCCCTTCTACGA
GCGGCTCGGCTTCACCGTCACCGCCGACGTCGAGGTGCCCGAAGGACCGCGCACCTGGTGCATGACCCGC
AAGCCCGGTGCCTGACCCGGGCGGGGCGCGTCTGGAACAATCAACCTCTGGATTACAAAATTTGTGAAAG
ATTGACTGGTATTCTTAACTATGTTGCTCCTTTTACGCTATGTGGATACGCTGCTTTAATGCCTTTGTAT
CATGCTATTGCTTCCCGTATGGCTTTCATTTTCTCCTCCTTGTATAAATCCTGGTTGCTGTCTCTTTATG
AGGAGTTGTGGCCCGTTGTCAGGCAACGTGGCGTGGTGTGCACTGTGTTTGCTGACGCAACCCCCACTGG
TTGGGGCATTGCCACCACCTGTCAGCTCCTTTCCGGGACTTTCGCTTTCCCCCTCCCTATTGCCACGGCG
GAACTCATCGCCGCCTGCCTTGCCCGCTGCTGGACAGGGGCTCGGCTGTTGGGCACTGACAATTCCGTGG
TGTTGTCGGGGAAGCTGACGTCCTTTCCATGGCTGCTCGCCTGTGTTGCCACCTGGATTCTGCGCGGGAC
GTCCTTCTGCTACGTCCCTTCGGCCCTCAATCCAGCGGACCTTCCTTCCCGCGGCCTGCTGCCGGCTCTG
CGGCCTCTTCCGCGTCTTCGCCTTCGCCCTCAGACGAGTCGGATCTCCCTTTGGGCCGCCTCCCCGCCTG
GAATTAATTCTGCAGTCGAGACCTAGAAAAACATGGAGCAATCACAAGTAGCAATACAGCAGCTACCAAT
GCTGATTGTGCCTGGCTAGAAGCACAAGAGGAGGAGGAGGTGGGTTTTCCAGTCACACCTCAGGTACCTT
TAAGACCAATGACTTACAAGGCAGCTGTAGATCTTAGCCACTTTTTAAAAGAAAAGAGGGGACTGGAAGG
GCTAATTCACTCCCAACGAAGACAAGATATCCTTGATCTGTGGATCTACCACACACAAGGCTACTTCCCT
GATTAGCAGAACTACACACCAGGGCCAGGGGTCAGATATCCACTGACCTTTGGATGGTGCTACAAGCTAG
TACCAGTTGAGCCAGATAAGGTAGAAGAGGCCAATAAAGGAGAGAACACCAGCTTGTTACACCCTGTGAG
CCTGCATGGGATGGATGACCCGGAGAGAGAAGTGTTAGAGTGGAGGTTTGACAGCCGCCTAGCATTTCAT
CACGTGGCCCGAGAGCTGCATCCGGAGTACTTCAAGAACTGCTGATATCGAGCTTGCTACAAGGGACTTT
CCGCTGGGGACTTTCCAGGGAGGCGTGGCCTGGGCGGGACTGGGGAGTGGCGAGCCCTCAGATCCTGCAT
ATAAGCAGCTGCTTTTTGCCTGTACTGGGTCTCTCTGGTTAGACCAGATCTGAGCCTGGGAGCTCTCTGG
CTAACTAGGGAACCCACTGCTTAAGCCTCAATAAAGCTTGCCTTGAGTGCTTCAAGTAGTGTGTGCCCGT
CTGTTGTGTGACTCTGGTAACTAGAGATCCCTCAGACCCTTTTAGTCAGTGTGGAAAATCTCTAGCAGTA
GTAGTTCATGTCATCTTATTATTCAGTATTTATAACTTGCAAAGAAATGAATATCAGAGAGTGAGAGGCC
TTGACATTGCTAGCGTTTACCGTCGACCTCTAGCTAGAGCTTGGCGTAATCATGGTCATAGCTGTTTCCT
GTGTGAAATTGTTATCCGCTCACAATTCCACACAACATACGAGCCGGAAGCATAAAGTGTAAAGCCTGGG
GTGCCTAATGAGTGAGCTAACTCACATTAATTGCGTTGCGCTCACTGCCCGCTTTCCAGTCGGGAAACCT
GTCGTGCCAGCTGCATTAATGAATCGGCCAACGCGCGGGGAGAGGCGGTTTGCGTATTGGGCGCTCTTCC
GCTTCCTCGCTCACTGACTCGCTGCGCTCGGTCGTTCGGCTGCGGCGAGCGGTATCAGCTCACTCAAAGG
CGGTAATACGGTTATCCACAGAATCAGGGGATAACGCAGGAAAGAACATGTGAGCAAAAGGCCAGCAAAA
GGCCAGGAACCGTAAAAAGGCCGCGTTGCTGGCGTTTTTCCATAGGCTCCGCCCCCCTGACGAGCATCAC
AAAAATCGACGCTCAAGTCAGAGGTGGCGAAACCCGACAGGACTATAAAGATACCAGGCGTTTCCCCCTG
GAAGCTCCCTCGTGCGCTCTCCTGTTCCGACCCTGCCGCTTACCGGATACCTGTCCGCCTTTCTCCCTTC
GGGAAGCGTGGCGCTTTCTCATAGCTCACGCTGTAGGTATCTCAGTTCGGTGTAGGTCGTTCGCTCCAAG
CTGGGCTGTGTGCACGAACCCCCCGTTCAGCCCGACCGCTGCGCCTTATCCGGTAACTATCGTCTTGAGT
CCAACCCGGTAAGACACGACTTATCGCCACTGGCAGCAGCCACTGGTAACAGGATTAGCAGAGCGAGGTA
TGTAGGCGGTGCTACAGAGTTCTTGAAGTGGTGGCCTAACTACGGCTACACTAGAAGAACAGTATTTGGT
ATCTGCGCTCTGCTGAAGCCAGTTACCTTCGGAAAAAGAGTTGGTAGCTCTTGATCCGGCAAACAAACCA
CCGCTGGTAGCGGTGGTTTTTTTGTTTGCAAGCAGCAGATTACGCGCAGAAAAAAAGGATCTCAAGAAGA
TCCTTTGATCTTTTCTACGGGGTCTGACGCTCAGTGGAACGAAAACTCACGTTAAGGGATTTTGGTCATG
AGATTATCAAAAAGGATCTTCACCTAGATCCTTTTAAATTAAAAATGAAGTTTTAAATCAATCTAAAGTA
TATATGAGTAAACTTGGTCTGACAGTTACCAATGCTTAATCAGTGAGGCACCTATCTCAGCGATCTGTCT
ATTTCGTTCATCCATAGTTGCCTGACTCCCCGTCGTGTAGATAACTACGATACGGGAGGGCTTACCATCT
GGCCCCAGTGCTGCAATGATACCGCGAGACCCACGCTCACCGGCTCCAGATTTATCAGCAATAAACCAGC
CAGCCGGAAGGGCCGAGCGCAGAAGTGGTCCTGCAACTTTATCCGCCTCCATCCAGTCTATTAATTGTTG
CCGGGAAGCTAGAGTAAGTAGTTCGCCAGTTAATAGTTTGCGCAACGTTGTTGCCATTGCTACAGGCATC
GTGGTGTCACGCTCGTCGTTTGGTATGGCTTCATTCAGCTCCGGTTCCCAACGATCAAGGCGAGTTACAT
GATCCCCCATGTTGTGCAAAAAAGCGGTTAGCTCCTTCGGTCCTCCGATCGTTGTCAGAAGTAAGTTGGC
CGCAGTGTTATCACTCATGGTTATGGCAGCACTGCATAATTCTCTTACTGTCATGCCATCCGTAAGATGC
TTTTCTGTGACTGGTGAGTACTCAACCAAGTCATTCTGAGAATAGTGTATGCGGCGACCGAGTTGCTCTT
GCCCGGCGTCAATACGGGATAATACCGCGCCACATAGCAGAACTTTAAAAGTGCTCATCATTGGAAAACG
TTCTTCGGGGCGAAAACTCTCAAGGATCTTACCGCTGTTGAGATCCAGTTCGATGTAACCCACTCGTGCA
CCCAACTGATCTTCAGCATCTTTTACTTTCACCAGCGTTTCTGGGTGAGCAAAAACAGGAAGGCAAAATG
CCGCAAAAAAGGGAATAAGGGCGACACGGAAATGTTGAATACTCATACTCTTCCTTTTTCAATATTATTG
AAGCATTTATCAGGGTTATTGTCTCATGAGCGGATACATATTTGAATGTATTTAGAAAAATAAACAAATA
GGGGTTCCGCGCACATTTCCCCGAAAAGTGCCACCTGACGTCGACGGATCGGGAGATCAACTTGTTTATT
GCAGCTTATAATGGTTACAAATAAAGCAATAGCATCACAAATTTCACAAATAAAGCATTTTTTTCACTGC
ATTCTAGTTGTGGTTTGTCCAAACTCATCAATGTATCTTATCATGTCTGGATCAACTGGATAACTCAAGC
TAACCAAAATCATCCCAAACTTCCCACCCCATACCCTATTACCACTGCCAATTACCTGTGGTTTCATTTA
CTCTAAACCTGTGATTCCTCTGAATTATTTTCATTTTAAAGAAATTGTATTTGTTAAATATGTACTACAA
ACTTAGTAGT
